Addgene plasmid #227185: pTRIP-UbC-Blast-2A-STING-mNeonGreen
Purpose: Lentiviral expression plasmid encoding STING-mNeonGreen under UbC promoter
Depositing lab: Nir Hacohen. Depositing organization: Broad Institute. Publication: ESCRT-dependent STING degradation inhibits steady-state and cGAMP-induced signalling. Gentili M, Liu B, Papanastasiou M, Dele-Oni D, Schwartz MA, Carlson RJ, Al'Khafaji AM, Krug K, Brown A, Doench JG, Carr SA, Hacohen N. Nat Commun. 2023 Feb 4;14(1):611. doi: 10.1038/s41467-023-36132-9. PubMed 36739287.
Backbone
  Vector backbone: pTRIP
  Vector type: Mammalian Expression, Lentiviral
  Selectable markers: Blasticidin
Growth in bacteria
  Bacterial resistance: Ampicillin, 100 μg/mL
  Growth temperature: 30°C
  Growth strain: NEB Stable
  Copy number: Unknown
Gene/Insert
  Gene/Insert name: STING1
  Species: H. sapiens (human)
  Entrez Gene: STING1 (a.k.a. ERIS, MITA, MPYS, NET23, SAVI, STING, STING-beta, TMEM173, hMITA, hSTING)
  Promoter: UbC
  Tag / fusion protein: mNeonGreen (C terminal on insert)
  Cloning method: Gibson Cloning
  Sequencing primers: 5′ gattcgtgaattgctgccct; 3′ atgctgattgtgcctggcta
Terms and licenses: Academic/Nonprofit Terms; Industry Terms: Not Available to Industry
Depositor comments: Please note: This plasmid contains a 313bp deletion at the 5' end of the UbC promoter. This deletion is not expected to impact plasmid function.
How to cite: pTRIP-UbC-Blast-2A-STING-mNeonGreen was a gift from Nir Hacohen (Addgene plasmid # 227185 ; http://n2t.net/addgene:227185 ; RRID:Addgene_227185)
