[The description below was written by a language model from this plasmid's Addgene catalogue record and pLannotate feature annotations shown in this document.]
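Description:
pTRIP-UbC-Blast-2A-STING-mNeonGreen is an HIV-1-derived lentiviral transfer plasmid of about 12.3 kb, built on the pTRIP backbone for stable expression of fluorescently tagged human STING (STING1) in mammalian cells. It is maintained in E. coli through a ColE1/pUC-type origin and an ampicillin resistance gene. The viral portion carries the elements needed for packaging and transduction: a 5' LTR, the Ψ packaging signal with an adjoining gag fragment, the Rev response element for nuclear export of the genomic RNA, the cPPT/CTS that aids nuclear import of the reverse-transcribed genome, and a ΔU3 self-inactivating 3' LTR that silences viral promoter activity after integration.

Between the cPPT and the 3' LTR sits a single expression cassette driven by the human ubiquitin C promoter. The depositor notes a 313 bp deletion at the promoter's 5' end, consistent with its annotation as a fragment, and does not expect this to affect function. The promoter drives the blasticidin S deaminase gene followed by STING1 fused at its C terminus to the bright monomeric green-yellow fluorescent protein mNeonGreen. The 2A peptide named in the plasmid title is not annotated in the feature table, but presumably occupies the short gap between the two coding regions, so that one transcript yields separate resistance and STING-mNeonGreen proteins and blasticidin selection enriches for expressing cells.

The remaining annotations (SV40 promoter, gpt fragments, SV40 small t intron and poly(A) signal, partial tetracycline resistance, rop and bom sequences, and short hits to unrelated genes) appear to be backbone remnants rather than functional payload. The associated publication concerns ESCRT-dependent STING degradation and cGAMP-induced signalling, so a likely use is following STING levels or localisation in transduced cells.
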