Features (pLannotate 1.2.2; 31 found; start..end, strand, type, name):
     43..108     +  intron         small t intron: SV40 (simian virus 40) small t antigen intron
    238..258     +  CDS            SV40 NLS: nuclear localization signal of SV40 (simian virus 40) large T antigen
    577..660     +  CDS            large T antigen (fragment): large T antigen from SV40 (simian virus 40)
    683..817     +  polyA_signal   SV40 poly(A) signal: SV40 polyadenylation signal
    984..1313    +  CDS            nef (fragment): NEF_HV1BR - Experimental evidence at protein level: Swiss-Prot protein existence level 1. Extracellular Nef protein targets CD4(+) T-lymphocytes for apoptosis by interacting with CXCR4 surface receptors (PubMed:14990729). From Human immunodeficiency virus type 1 group M subtype B (isolate BRU/LAI) (HIV-1).
   1361..1618    +  LTR            5' LTR (truncated): truncated 5' long terminal repeat (LTR) from HIV-1
   1665..1790    +  misc_feature   HIV-1 Ψ: packaging signal of human immunodeficiency virus type 1
   1774..2137    +  CDS            HIV-1 gag (fragment): gag protein from human immunodeficiency virus 1; gag
   2283..2516    +  misc_feature   RRE: The Rev response element (RRE) of HIV-1 allows for Rev-dependent mRNA export from the nucleus to the cytoplasm.
   2893..2993    +  CDS            Rev (fragment): human immunodeficiency virus 1 (HIV-1) Rev protein; rev; enhances nuclear export of unspliced and incompletely spliced viral mRNAs
   3038..3155    +  misc_feature   cPPT/CTS: central polypurine tract and central termination sequence of HIV-1
   3209..4108    +  promoter       UbC promoter (fragment): human ubiquitin C promoter
   4127..4522    +  CDS            BSD: blasticidin S deaminase; Aspergillus terreus BSD; confers resistance to blasticidin
   4601..5737    +  CDS            STING1: STING_HUMAN - Also known as ERIS From Homo sapiens (Human).
   5744..6451    +  CDS            mNeonGreen: mNeonGreen is a basic (constitutively fluorescent) green/yellow fluorescent protein published in 2013, derived from Branchiostoma lanceolatum. It is reported to be a very rapidly-maturing monomer with moderate acid sensitivity.
   6451..6642    +  CDS            nef (fragment): NEF_HV1Z2 - Experimental evidence at protein level: Swiss-Prot protein existence level 1. Extracellular Nef protein targets CD4(+) T-lymphocytes for apoptosis by interacting with CXCR4 surface receptors. From Human immunodeficiency virus type 1 group M subtype D (isolate Z2/CDC-Z34) (HIV-1).
   6644..6675    +  LTR            3' LTR (ΔU3) (fragment): self-inactivating 3' long terminal repeat (LTR) from HIV-1
   6723..6903    +  LTR            5' LTR (truncated): truncated 5' long terminal repeat (LTR) from HIV-1
   7865..7963    -  CDS            TBC1D5 (fragment): TBCD5_HUMAN - Also known as KIAA0210. Experimental evidence at protein level: Swiss-Prot protein existence level 1. May act as a GTPase-activating protein (GAP) for Rab family protein(s). May act as a GAP for RAB7A. Can displace RAB7A and retromer CSC subcomplex from the endosomal membrane to the cytosol; at least retromer displacement seems to require its catalytic activity (PubMed:19531583, PubMed:20923837). Required for retrograde transport of cargo proteins from endosomes to the trans-Golgi network (TGN); the function seems to require its catalytic activity. Involved in regulation of autop
   8369..8648    +  CDS            TcR (fragment): tetracycline efflux protein; tet; confers resistance to tetracycline
   8649..8697    -  misc_feature   bom (fragment): basis of mobility region from pBR322
   8799..8834    -  CDS            rop (fragment): Rop protein, which maintains plasmids at low copy number; rop
   8929..9033    +  promoter       AmpR promoter: bla
   9034..9894    +  CDS            AmpR: β-lactamase; bla; confers resistance to ampicillin, carbenicillin, and related antibiotics
  10065..10653   +  rep_origin     ori: high-copy-number ColE1/pMB1/pBR322/pUC origin of replication
  10836..10892   +  CDS            lacI (fragment): lac repressor; lacI; The lac repressor binds to the lac operator to inhibit transcription in E. coli. This inhibition can be relieved by adding lactose or isopropyl-β-D-thiogalactopyranoside (IPTG).
  10899..11228   +  promoter       SV40 promoter: SV40 enhancer and early promoter
  11428..11547   +  CDS            gpt (fragment): XGPT_ECOLI - Also known as gpp, gxu. Experimental evidence at protein level: Swiss-Prot protein existence level 1. Purine salvage pathway enzyme that catalyzes the transfer of the ribosyl-5-phosphate group from 5-phospho-alpha-D-ribose 1- diphosphate (PRPP) to the N9 position of the 6-oxopurines guanine and xanthine to form the corresponding ribonucleotides GMP (guanosine 5'- monophosphate) and XMP (xanthosine 5'-monophosphate), with the release of PPi. To a lesser extent, also acts on hypoxanthine (PubMed:9100006, PubMed:3886014). Does not ribophosphorylate adenine (PubMed:3886014). From Esch
  11547..11882   +  CDS            gpt (fragment): XGPT_ECOLI - Also known as gpp, gxu. Experimental evidence at protein level: Swiss-Prot protein existence level 1. Purine salvage pathway enzyme that catalyzes the transfer of the ribosyl-5-phosphate group from 5-phospho-alpha-D-ribose 1- diphosphate (PRPP) to the N9 position of the 6-oxopurines guanine and xanthine to form the corresponding ribonucleotides GMP (guanosine 5'- monophosphate) and XMP (xanthosine 5'-monophosphate), with the release of PPi. To a lesser extent, also acts on hypoxanthine (PubMed:9100006, PubMed:3886014). Does not ribophosphorylate adenine (PubMed:3886014). From Esch
  11977..12282   +  CDS            frsA (fragment): FRSA_ECOLI - Also known as yafA. Experimental evidence at protein level: Swiss-Prot protein existence level 1. Catalyzes the hydrolysis of esters (PubMed:15808744). Displays esterase activity toward pNP-butyrate (PubMed:15808744). May stimulate mixed-acid fermentation by acting as a fermentation/respiration switch that down-regulates respiration and up- regulates fermentation rates (PubMed:15169777). From Escherichia coli (strain K12).
  12286..41      +  CDS            small t antigen (fragment) (across the origin): SV40 (simian virus 40) small t antigen
>Addgene plasmid #227185 | pTRIP-UbC-Blast-2A-STING-mNeonGreen | addgene full sequence | sequence record 457694 | Addgene NGS Result
ACATAATTGGACAAACTACCTACAGAGATTTAAAGCTCTAAGGTAAATATAAAATTTTTAAGTGTATAAT
GTGTTAAACTACTGATTCTAATTGTTTGTGTATTTTAGATTCCAACCTATGGAACTGATGAATGGGAGCA
GTGGTGGAATGCCTTTAATGAGGAAAACCTGTTTTGCTCAGAAGAAATGCCATCTAGTGATGATGAGGCT
ACTGCTGACTCTCAACATTCTACTCCTCCAAAAAAGAAGAGAAAGGTAGAAGACCCCAAGGACTTTCCTT
CAGAATTGCTAAGTTTTTTGAGTCATGCTGTGTTTAGTAATAGAACTCTTGCTTGCTTTGCTATTTACAC
CACAAAGGAAAAAGCTGCACTGCTATACAAGAAAATTATGGAAAAATATTCTGTAACCTTTATAAGTAGG
CATAACAGTTATAATCATAACATACTGTTTTTTCTTACTCCACACAGGCATAGAGTGTCTGCTATTAATA
ACTATGCTCAAAAATTGTGTACCTTTAGCTTTTTAATTTGTAAAGGGGTTAATAAGGAATATTTGATGTA
TAGTGCCTTGACTAGAGATCATAATCAGCCATACCACATTTGTAGAGGTTTTACTTGCTTTAAAAAACCT
CCCACACCTCCCCCTGAACCTGAAACATAAAATGAATGCAATTGTTGTTGTTAACTTGTTTATTGCAGCT
TATAATGGTTACAAATAAAGCAATAGCATCACAAATTTCACAAATAAAGCATTTTTTTCACTGCATTCTA
GTTGTGGTTTGTCCAAACTCATCAATGTATCTTATCATGTCTGGATCAACTGGATAACTCAAGCTAACCA
AAATCATCCCAAACTTCCCACCCCATACCCTATTACCACTGCCAATTACCTGTGGTTTCATTTACTCTAA
ACCTGTGATTCCTCTGAATTATTTTCATTTTAAAGAAATTGTATTTGTTAAATATGTACTACAAACTTAG
TAGTTGGAAGGGCTAATTCACTCCCAAAGAAGACAAGATATCCTTGATCTGTGGATCTACCACACACAAG
GCTACTTCCCTGATTAGCAGAACTACACACCAGGGCCAGGGGTCAGATATCCACTGACCTTTGGATGGTG
CTACAAGCTAGTACCAGTTGAGCCAGATAAGGTAGAAGAGGCCAATAAAGGAGAGAACACCAGCTTGTTA
CACCCTGTGAGCCTGCATGGGATGGATGACCCGGAGAGAGAAGTGTTAGAGTGGAGGTTTGACAGCCGCC
TAGCATTTCATCACGTGGCCCGAGAGCTGCATCCGGAGTACTTCAAGAACTGCTGATATCGAGCTTGCTA
CAAGGGACTTTCCGCTGGGGACTTTCCAGGGAGGCGTGGCCTGGGCGGGACTGGGGAGTGGCGAGCCCTC
AGATCCTGCATATAAGCAGCTGCTTTTTGCCTGTACTGGGTCTCTCTGGTTAGACCAGATCTGAGCCTGG
GAGCTCTCTGGCTAACTAGGGAACCCACTGCTTAAGCCTCAATAAAGCTTGCCTTGAGTGCTTCAAGTAG
TGTGTGCCCGTCTGTTGTGTGACTCTGGTAACTAGAGATCCCTCAGACCCTTTTAGTCAGTGTGGAAAAT
CTCTAGCAGTGGCGCCCGAACAGGGACTTGAAAGCGAAAGGGAAACCAGAGGAGCTCTCTCGACGCAGGA
CTCGGCTTGCTGAAGCGCGCACGGCAAGAGGCGAGGGGCGGCGACTGGTGAGTACGCCAAAAATTTTGAC
TAGCGGAGGCTAGAAGGAGAGAGATGGGTGCGAGAGCGTCAGTATTAAGCGGGGGAGAATTAGATCGCGA
TGGGAAAAAATTCGGTTAAGGCCAGGGGGAAAGAAAAAATATAAATTAAAACATATAGTATGGGCAAGCA
GGGAGCTAGAACGATTCGCAGTTAATCCTGGCCTGTTAGAAACATCAGAAGGCTGTAGACAAATACTGGG
ACAGCTACAACCATCCCTTCAGACAGGATCAGAAGAACTTAGATCATTATATAATACAGTAGCAACCCTC
TATTGTGTGCATCAAAGGATAGAGATAAAAGACACCAAGGAAGCTTTAGACAAGATAGAGGAAGAGCAAA
ACAAAAGTAAGACCACCGCACAGCAAGCGGCCGCTGATCTTCAGACCTGGAGGAGGAGATATGAGGGACA
ATTGGAGAAGTGAATTATATAAATATAAAGTAGTAAAAATTGAACCATTAGGAGTAGCACCCACCAAGGC
AAAGAGAAGAGTGGTGCAGAGAGAAAAAAGAGCAGTGGGAATAGGAGCTTTGTTCCTTGGGTTCTTGGGA
GCAGCAGGAAGCACTATGGGCGCAGCGTCAATGACGCTGACGGTACAGGCCAGACAATTATTGTCTGGTA
TAGTGCAGCAGCAGAACAATTTGCTGAGGGCTATTGAGGCGCAACAGCATCTGTTGCAACTCACAGTCTG
GGGCATCAAGCAGCTCCAGGCAAGAATCCTGGCTGTGGAAAGATACCTAAAGGATCAACAGCTCCTGGGG
ATTTGGGGTTGCTCTGGAAAACTCATTTGCACCACTGCTGTGCCTTGGAATGCTAGTTGGAGTAATAAAT
CTCTGGAACAGATTTGGAATCACACGACCTGGATGGAGTGGGACAGAGAAATTAACAATTACACAAGCTT
AATACACTCCTTAATTGAAGAATCGCAAAACCAGCAAGAAAAGAATGAACAAGAATTATTGGAATTAGAT
AAATGGGCAAGTTTGTGGAATTGGTTTAACATAACAAATTGGCTGTGGTATATAAAATTATTCATAATGA
TAGTAGGAGGCTTGGTAGGTTTAAGAATAGTTTTTGCTGTACTTTCTATAGTGAATAGAGTTAGGCAGGG
ATATTCACCATTATCGTTTCAGACCCACCTCCCAACCCCGAGGGGACCCGACAGGCCCGAAGGAATAGAA
GAAGAAGGTGGAGAGAGAGACAGAGACAGATCCATTCGATTAGTGAACGGATCTCGACGGTATCGCCGAA
TTCACAAATGGCAGTATTCATCCACAATTTTAAAAGAAAAGGGGGGATTGGGGGGTACAGTGCAGGGGAA
AGAATAGTAGACATAATAGCAACAGACATACAAACTAAAGAATTACAAAAACAAATTACAAAAATTCAAA
ATTTTCGGGTTTATTACAGGGACAGCAGAGATCCACTTTGGCTGATACGCGTGGCCTCCGCGCCGGGTGT
GGCACAGCTAGTTCCGTCGCAGCCGGGATTTGGGTCGCGGTTCTTGTTTGTGGATCGCTGTGATCGTCAC
TTGGTGAGTAGCGGGCTGCTGGGCTGGCCGGGGCTTTCGTGGCCGCCGGGCCGCTCGGTGGGACGGAAGC
GTGTGGAGAGACCGCCAAGGGCTGTAGTCTGGGTCCGCGAGCAAGGTTGCCCTGAACTGGGGGTTGGGGG
GAGCGCAGCAAAATGGCGGCTGTTCCCGAGTCTTGAATGGAAGACGCTTGTGAGGCGGGCTGTGAGGTCG
TTGAAACAAGGTGGGGGGCATGGTGGGCGGCAAGAACCCAAGGTCTTGAGGCCTTCGCTAATGCGGGAAA
GCTCTTATTCGGGTGAGATGGGCTGGGGCACCATCTGGGGACCCTGACGTGAAGTTTGTCACTGACTGGA
GAACTCGGTTTGTCGTCTGTTGCGGGGGCGGCAGTTATGGCGGTGCCGTTGGGCAGTGCACCCGTACCTT
TGGGAGCGCGCGCCCTCGTCGTGTCGTGACGTCACCCGTTCTGTTGGCTTATAATGCAGGGTGGGGCCAC
CTGCCGGTAGGTGTGCGGTAGGCTTTTCTCCGTCGCAGGACGCAGGGTTCGGGCCTAGGGTAGGCTCTCC
TGAATCGACAGGCGCCGGACCTCTGGTGAGGGGAGGGATAAGTGAGGCGTCAGTTTCTTTGGTCGGTTTT
ATGTACCTATCTTCTTAAGTAGCTGAAGCTCCGGTTTTGAACTATGCGCTCGGGGTTGGCGAGTGTGTTT
TGTGAAGTTTTTTAGGCACCTTTTGAAATGTAATCATTTGGGTCAATATGTAATTTTCAGTGTTAGACTA
GTAAATTGTCCGCTAAATTCTGGCCGTTTTTGGCTTTTTTTGTTAGACCCGCGGGCTAGCGCCACCATGG
CCAAGCCTTTGTCTCAAGAAGAATCCACCCTCATTGAAAGAGCAACGGCTACAATCAACAGCATCCCCAT
CTCTGAAGACTACAGCGTCGCCAGCGCAGCTCTCTCTAGCGACGGCCGCATCTTCACTGGTGTCAATGTA
TATCATTTTACTGGGGGACCTTGTGCAGAACTCGTGGTGCTGGGCACTGCTGCTGCTGCGGCAGCTGGCA
ACCTGACTTGTATCGTCGCGATCGGAAATGAGAACAGGGGCATCTTGAGCCCCTGCGGACGGTGCCGACA
GGTGCTTCTCGATCTGCATCCTGGGATCAAAGCCATAGTGAAGGACAGTGATGGACAGCCGACGGCAGTT
GGGATTCGTGAATTGCTGCCCTCTGGTTATGTGTGGGAGGGCCGTACGGGAAGCGGAGCTACTAACTTCA
GCCTGCTGAAGCAGGCTGGAGACGTGGAGGAGAACCCTGGACCTGGATCCATGCCCCACTCCAGCCTGCA
TCCATCCATCCCGTGTCCCAGGGGTCACGGGGCCCAGAAGGCAGCCTTGGTTCTGCTGAGTGCCTGCCTG
GTGACCCTTTGGGGGCTAGGAGAGCCACCAGAGCACACTCTCCGGTACCTGGTGCTCCACCTAGCCTCCC
TGCAGCTGGGACTGCTGTTAAACGGGGTCTGCAGCCTGGCTGAGGAGCTGCGCCACATCCACTCCAGGTA
CCGGGGCAGCTACTGGAGGACTGTGCGGGCCTGCCTGGGCTGCCCCCTCCGCCGTGGGGCCCTGTTGCTG
CTGTCCATCTATTTCTACTACTCCCTCCCAAATGCGGTCGGCCCGCCCTTCACTTGGATGCTTGCCCTCC
TGGGCCTCTCGCAGGCACTGAACATCCTCCTGGGCCTCAAGGGCCTGGCCCCAGCTGAGATCTCTGCAGT
GTGTGAAAAAGGGAATTTCAACGTGGCCCATGGGCTGGCATGGTCATATTACATCGGATATCTGCGGCTG
ATCCTGCCAGAGCTCCAGGCCCGGATTCGAACTTACAATCAGCATTACAACAACCTGCTACGGGGTGCAG
TGAGCCAGCGGCTGTATATTCTCCTCCCATTGGACTGTGGGGTGCCTGATAACCTGAGTATGGCTGACCC
CAACATTCGCTTCCTGGATAAACTGCCCCAGCAGACCGGTGACCGTGCTGGCATCAAGGATCGGGTTTAC
AGCAACAGCATCTATGAGCTTCTGGAGAACGGGCAGCGGGCGGGCACCTGTGTCCTGGAGTACGCCACCC
CCTTGCAGACTTTGTTTGCCATGTCACAATACAGTCAAGCTGGCTTTAGCCGGGAGGATAGGCTTGAGCA
GGCCAAACTCTTCTGCCGGACACTTGAGGACATCCTGGCAGATGCCCCTGAGTCTCAGAACAACTGCCGC
CTCATTGCCTACCAGGAACCTGCAGATGACAGCAGCTTCTCGCTGTCCCAGGAGGTTCTCCGGCACCTGC
GGCAGGAGGAAAAGGAAGAGGTTACTGTGGGCAGCTTGAAGACCTCAGCGGTGCCCAGTACCTCCACGAT
GTCCCAAGAGCCTGAGCTCCTCATCAGTGGAATGGAAAAGCCCCTCCCTCTCCGCACGGATTTCTCTACT
AGTATGGTCAGCAAAGGCGAAGAAGACAACATGGCATCACTGCCAGCGACACACGAACTTCATATTTTCG
GCTCCATCAATGGTGTGGACTTCGATATGGTTGGACAGGGTACTGGGAACCCTAACGATGGATATGAGGA
GTTGAACTTGAAGAGTACCAAGGGCGATCTTCAGTTTTCACCTTGGATTCTCGTACCTCATATAGGTTAT
GGCTTTCATCAATATCTGCCCTATCCTGACGGTATGTCACCTTTCCAAGCAGCTATGGTTGACGGGAGCG
GTTATCAGGTTCACCGGACAATGCAGTTTGAAGATGGAGCCTCTTTGACCGTAAATTATCGGTATACTTA
TGAGGGCAGCCATATTAAAGGCGAGGCTCAAGTTAAGGGGACTGGGTTCCCCGCGGATGGTCCCGTAATG
ACAAACAGTCTGACGGCTGCAGACTGGTGCCGCTCTAAGAAGACATATCCAAATGACAAGACGATTATTA
GCACTTTCAAGTGGTCATACACTACAGGAAATGGTAAACGCTATAGGAGCACTGCCCGGACCACGTATAC
TTTCGCGAAGCCGATGGCGGCAAATTATTTGAAAAACCAACCGATGTATGTGTTCAGAAAGACAGAACTC
AAGCATTCTAAAACTGAACTGAACTTCAAAGAGTGGCAGAAAGCCTTTACTGATGTAATGGGCATGGACG
AACTCTATAAGTAACTCGAGACCTAGAAAAACATGGAGCAATCACAAGTAGCAATACAGCAGCTACCAAT
GCTGATTGTGCCTGGCTAGAAGCACAAGAGGAGGAGGAGGTGGGTTTTCCAGTCACACCTCAGGTACCTT
TAAGACCAATGACTTACAAGGCAGCTGTAGATCTTAGCCACTTTTTAAAAGAAAAGGGGGGACTGGAAGG
GCTAATTCACTCCCAACGAAGACAAAATCGTCGAGAGATGCTGCATATAAGCAGCTGCTTTTTGCTTGTA
CTGGGTCTCTCTGGTTAGACCAGATCTGAGCCTGGGAGCTCTCTGGCTAACTAGGGAACCCACTGCTTAA
GCCTCAATAAAGCTTGCCTTGAGTGCTTCAAGTAGTGTGTGCCCGTCTGTTGTGTGACTCTGGTAACTAG
AGATCCCTCAGACCCTTTTAGTCAGTGTGGAAAATCTCTAGCAGTAGTAGTTCATGTCATCTTATTATTC
AGTATTTATAACTTGCAAAGAAATGAATATCAGAGAGTGAGAGGCCTTGACATTATAATAGATTTAGCAG
GAATTGAACTAGGAGTGGAGCACACAGGCAAAGCTGCAGAAGTACTTGGAAGAAGCCACCAGAGATACTC
ACGATTCTGCACATACCTGGCTAATCCCAGATCCTAAGGATTACATTAAGTTTACTAACATTTATATAAT
GATTTATAGTTTAAAGTATAAACTTATCTAATTTACTATTCTGACAGATATTAATTAATCCTCAAATATC
ATAAGAGATGATTACTATTATCCCCATTTAACACAAGAGGAAACTGAGAGGGAAAGATGTTGAAGTAATT
TTCCCACAATTACAGCATCCGTTAGTTACGACTCTATGATCTTCTGACACAAATTCCATTTACTCCTCAC
CCTATGACTCAGTCGAATATATCAAAGTTATGGACATTATGCTAAGTAACAAATTACCCTTTTATATAGT
AAATACTGAGTAGATTGAGAGAAGAAATTGTTTGCAAACCTGAATAGCTTCAAGAAGAAGAGAAGTGAGG
ATAAGAATAACAGTTGTCATTTAACAAGTTTTAACAAGTAACTTGGTTAGAAAGGGATTCAAATGCATAA
AGCAAGGGATAAATTTTTCTGGCAACAAGACTATACAATATAACCTTAAATATGACTTCAAATAATTGTT
GGAACTTGATAAAACTAATTAAATATTATTGAAGATTATCAATATTATAAATGTAATTTACTTTTAAAAA
GGGAACATAGAAATGTGTATCATTAGAGTAGAAAACAATCCTTATTATCACAATTTGTCAAAACAAGTTT
GTTATTAACACAAGTAGAATACTGCATTCAATTAAGTTGACTGCAGATTTTGTGTTTTGTTAAAATTAGA
AAGAGATAACAACAATTTGAATTATTGAAAGTAACATGTAAATAGTTCTACATACGTTCTTTTGACATCT
TGTTCAATCATTGATCGAAGTTCTTTATCTTGGAAGAATTTGTTCCAAAGACTCTGAAATAAGGAAAACA
ATCTATTATATAGTCTCACACCTTTGTTTTACTTTTAGTGATTTCAATTTAATAATGTAAATGGTTAAAA
TTTATTCTTCTCTGAGATCATTTCACATTGCAGATAGAAAACCTGAGACTGGGGTAATTTTTATTAAAAT
CTAATTTAATCTCAGAAACACATCTTTATTCTAACATCAATTTTTCCAGTTTGATATTATCATATAAAGT
CAGCCTTCCTCATCTGCAGGTTCCACAACAAAAATCCAACCAACTGTGGATCAAAAATATTGGGAAAAAA
TTAAAAATAGCAATACAACAATAAAAAAATACAAATCAGAAAAACAGCACAGTATAACAACTTTATTTAG
CATTTACAATCTATTAGGTATTATAAGTAATCTAGCCAGATCCTCTACGCCGGACGCATCGTGGCCGGCA
TCACCGGCGCCACAGGTGCGGTTGCTGGCGCCTATATCGCCGACATCACCGATGGGGAAGATCGGGCTCG
CCACTTCGGGCTCATGAGCGCTTGTTTCGGCGTGGGTATGGTGGCAGGCCCCGTGGCCGGGGGACTGTTG
GGCGCCATCTCCTTGCATGCACCATTCCTTGCGGCGGCGGTGCTCAACGGCCTCAACCTACTACTGGGCT
GCTTCCTAATGCAGGAGTCGCATAAGGGAGAGCGTCGAATGGTGCACTCTCAGTACAATCTGCTCTGATG
CCGCATAGTTAAGCCAGCCCCGACACCCGCCAACACCCGCTGACGCGCCCTGACGGGCTTGTCTGCTCCC
GGCATCCGCTTACAGACAAGCTGTGACCGTCTCCGGGAGCTGCATGTGTCAGAGGTTTTCACCGTCATCA
CCGAAACGCGCGAGACGAAAGGGCCTCGTGATACGCCTATTTTTATAGGTTAATGTCATGATAATAATGG
TTTCTTAGACGTCAGGTGGCACTTTTCGGGGAAATGTGCGCGGAACCCCTATTTGTTTATTTTTCTAAAT
ACATTCAAATATGTATCCGCTCATGAGACAATAACCCTGATAAATGCTTCAATAATATTGAAAAAGGAAG
AGTATGAGTATTCAACATTTCCGTGTCGCCCTTATTCCCTTTTTTGCGGCATTTTGCCTTCCTGTTTTTG
CTCACCCAGAAACGCTGGTGAAAGTAAAAGATGCTGAAGATCAGTTGGGTGCACGAGTGGGTTACATCGA
ACTGGATCTCAACAGCGGTAAGATCCTTGAGAGTTTTCGCCCCGAAGAACGTTTTCCAATGATGAGCACT
TTTAAAGTTCTGCTATGTGGCGCGGTATTATCCCGTATTGACGCCGGGCAAGAGCAACTCGGTCGCCGCA
TACACTATTCTCAGAATGACTTGGTTGAGTACTCACCAGTCACAGAAAAGCATCTTACGGATGGCATGAC
AGTAAGAGAATTATGCAGTGCTGCCATAACCATGAGTGATAACACTGCGGCCAACTTACTTCTGACAACG
ATCGGAGGACCGAAGGAGCTAACCGCTTTTTTGCACAACATGGGGGATCATGTAACTCGCCTTGATCGTT
GGGAACCGGAGCTGAATGAAGCCATACCAAACGACGAGCGTGACACCACGATGCCTGTAGCAATGGCAAC
AACGTTGCGCAAACTATTAACTGGCGAACTACTTACTCTAGCTTCCCGGCAACAATTAATAGACTGGATG
GAGGCGGATAAAGTTGCAGGACCACTTCTGCGCTCGGCCCTTCCGGCTGGCTGGTTTATTGCTGATAAAT
CTGGAGCCGGTGAGCGTGGGTCTCGCGGTATCATTGCAGCACTGGGGCCAGATGGTAAGCCCTCCCGTAT
CGTAGTTATCTACACGACGGGGAGTCAGGCAACTATGGATGAACGAAATAGACAGATCGCTGAGATAGGT
GCCTCACTGATTAAGCATTGGTAACTGTCAGACCAAGTTTACTCATATATACTTTAGATTGATTTAAAAC
TTCATTTTTAATTTAAAAGGATCTAGGTGAAGATCCTTTTTGATAATCTCATGACCAAAATCCCTTAACG
TGAGTTTTCGTTCCACTGAGCGTCAGACCCCGTAGAAAAGATCAAAGGATCTTCTTGAGATCCTTTTTTT
CTGCGCGTAATCTGCTGCTTGCAAACAAAAAAACCACCGCTACCAGCGGTGGTTTGTTTGCCGGATCAAG
AGCTACCAACTCTTTTTCCGAAGGTAACTGGCTTCAGCAGAGCGCAGATACCAAATACTGTTCTTCTAGT
GTAGCCGTAGTTAGGCCACCACTTCAAGAACTCTGTAGCACCGCCTACATACCTCGCTCTGCTAATCCTG
TTACCAGTGGCTGCTGCCAGTGGCGATAAGTCGTGTCTTACCGGGTTGGACTCAAGACGATAGTTACCGG
ATAAGGCGCAGCGGTCGGGCTGAACGGGGGGTTCGTGCACACAGCCCAGCTTGGAGCGAACGACCTACAC
CGAACTGAGATACCTACAGCGTGAGCTATGAGAAAGCGCCACGCTTCCCGAAGGGAGAAAGGCGGACAGG
TATCCGGTAAGCGGCAGGGTCGGAACAGGAGAGCGCACGAGGGAGCTTCCAGGGGGAAACGCCTGGTATC
TTTATAGTCCTGTCGGGTTTCGCCACCTCTGACTTGAGCGTCGATTTTTGTGATGCTCGTCAGGGGGGCG
GAGCCTATGGAAAAACGCCAGCAACGCGGCCTTTTTACGGTTCCTGGCCTTTTGCTGGCCTTTTGCTCAC
ATGTTCTTTCCTGCGTTATCCCCTGATTCTGTGGATAACCGTATTACCGCCTTTGAGTGAGCTGATACCG
CTCGCCGCAGCCGAACGACCGAGCGCAGCGAGTCAGTGAGCGAGGAAGCGGAAGAGCGCCCAATACGCAA
ACCGCCTCTCCCCGCGCGTTGGCCGATTCATTAATGCAGCTGTGGAATGTGTGTCAGTTAGGGTGTGGAA
AGTCCCCAGGCTCCCCAGCAGGCAGAAGTATGCAAAGCATGCATCTCAATTAGTCAGCAACCAGGTGTGG
AAAGTCCCCAGGCTCCCCAGCAGGCAGAAGTATGCAAAGCATGCATCTCAATTAGTCAGCAACCATAGTC
CCGCCCCTAACTCCGCCCATCCCGCCCCTAACTCCGCCCAGTTCCGCCCATTCTCCGCCCCATGGCTGAC
TAATTTTTTTTATTTATGCAGAGGCCGAGGCCGCCTCGGCCTCTGAGCTATTCCAGAAGTAGTGAGGAGG
CTTTTTTGGAGGCCTAGGCTTTTGCAAAAAGCTTGGACACAAGACAGGCTTGCGAGATATGTTTGAGAAT
ACCACTTTATCCCGCGTCAGGGAGAGGCAGTGCGTAAAAAGACGCGGACTCATGTGAAATACTGGTTTTT
AGTGCGCCAGATCTCTATAATCTCGCGCAACCTATTTTCCCCTCGAACACTTTTTAAGCCGTAGATAAAC
AGGCTGGGACACTTCACATGAGCGAAAAATACATCGTCACCTGGGACATGTTGCAGATCCATGCACGTAA
ACTCGCAAGCCGACTGATGCCTTCTGAACAATGGAAAGGCATTATTGCCGTAAGCCGTGGCGGTCTGTAC
CGGGTGCGTTACTGGCGCGTGAACTGGGTATTCGTCATGTCGATACCGTTTGTATTTCCAGCTACGATCA
CGACAACCAGCGCGAGCTTAAAGTGCTGAAACGCGCAGAAGGCGATGGCGAAGGCTTCATCGTTATTGAT
GACCTGGTGGATACCGGTGGTACTGCGGTTGCGATTCGTGAAATGTATCCAAAAGCGCACTTTGTCACCA
TCTTCGCAAAACCGGCTGGTCGTCCGCTGGTTGATGACTATGTTGTTGATATCCCGCAAGATACCTGGAT
TGAACAGCCGTGGGATATGGGCGTCGTATTCGTCCCGCCAATCTCCGGTCGCTAATCTTTTCAACGCCTG
GCACTGCCGGGCGTTGTTCTTTTTAACTTCAGGCGGGTTACAATAGTTTCCAGTAAGTATTCTGGAGGCT
GCATCCATGACACAGGCAAACCTGAGCGAAACCCTGTTCAAACCCCGCTTTAAACATCCTGAAACCTCGA
CGCTAGTCCGCCGCTTTAATCACGGCGCACAACCGCCTGTGCAGTCGGCCCTTGATGGTAAAACCATCCC
TCACTGGTATCGCATGATTAACCGTCTGATGTGGATCTGGCGCGGCATTGACCCACGCGAAATCCTCGAC
GTCCAGGCACGTATTGTGATGAGCGATGCCGAACGTACCGACGATGATTTATACGATACGGTGATTGGCT
ACCGTGGCGGCAACTGGATTTATGAGTGGGCCCCGGATCTTTGTGAAGGAACCTTACTTCTGTGGTGTG
